Addgene plasmid #144779: TFORF3303
Purpose: Lentiviral vector for overexpressing transcription factor ORFs with unique 24-bp barcodes. Barcodes facilitate identification of transcription factors in pooled screens.
Depositing lab: Feng Zhang. Depositing organization: Broad Institute. Publication: A transcription factor atlas of directed differentiation. Joung J, Ma S, Tay T, Geiger-Schuller KR, Kirchgatterer PC, Verdine VK, Guo B, Arias-Garcia MA, Allen WE, Singh A, Kuksenko O, Abudayyeh OO, Gootenberg JS, Fu Z, Macrae RK, Buenrostro JD, Regev A, Zhang F. Cell. 2023 Jan 5;186(1):209-229.e26. doi: 10.1016/j.cell.2022.11.026. PubMed 36608654.
Backbone
  Vector backbone: pLX_TRC317
  Backbone manufacturer: Broad Institute Genetic Perturbation Platform
  Backbone size w/o insert (bp): 8264
  Vector type: Mammalian Expression, Lentiviral
  Selectable markers: Puromycin
Growth in bacteria
  Bacterial resistance: Ampicillin, 100 μg/mL
  Growth temperature: 37°C
  Growth strain: NEB Stable
  Copy number: High Copy
Gene/Insert
  Gene/Insert name: MITF
  Species: H. sapiens (human)
  Insert size (bp): 1445
  Entrez Gene: MITF (a.k.a. CMM8, COMMAD, MI, MITF-A, WS2, WS2A, bHLHe32)
  Promoter: EF1a
  Tag / fusion protein: V5 (C terminal on insert)
  Cloning method: Gateway Cloning
  Sequencing primers: 5′ GGGTGGAGACTGAAGTTAGGCCAG; 3′ CACATAGCGTAAAAGGAGCAACATAG
Resource information
  A portion of this plasmid was derived from a plasmid made by: Broad Institute Genetic Perturbation Platform
Terms and licenses: Academic/Nonprofit Terms; Industry Terms: Not Available to Industry
Depositor comments: NM_198158.2 Please test multiple small colonies in case of plasmid recombination. To make this collection available in a timely manner, a portion of this collection was not fully sequenced by Addgene. If an Addgene verified full plasmid sequence is not available, please contact us prior to placing an order to request the full sequence.
How to cite: TFORF3303 was a gift from Feng Zhang (Addgene plasmid # 144779 ; http://n2t.net/addgene:144779 ; RRID:Addgene_144779)
