[The description below was written by a language model from this plasmid's Addgene catalogue record and pLannotate feature annotations shown in this document.]
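Description:
TFORF3303 is a lentiviral mammalian expression plasmid built on the pLX_TRC317 backbone and carrying the human transcription factor MITF as a Gateway-cloned open reading frame. It belongs to a barcoded transcription factor ORF collection in which each construct carries a unique 24-bp barcode, so that the overexpressed factor can be identified in pooled screens. The feature table does not annotate the barcode itself. In bacteria the plasmid is maintained through a high-copy ColE1/pUC-type origin with ampicillin resistance. An f1 origin and remnants of a lac/lacZα cloning region flanked by T3 and T7 promoters are also present. The depositor notes that the plasmid can recombine, as is common for LTR-containing vectors.

The viral portion follows a third-generation, self-inactivating design. An RSV promoter drives a truncated HIV-1 5' LTR, followed by the Ψ packaging signal with a gag fragment, the RRE for Rev-dependent export of the genomic RNA, a cPPT/CTS element, and a ΔU3 3' LTR with a downstream SV40 polyadenylation signal. Two expression units lie between the LTRs. An SV40 early promoter drives puromycin N-acetyltransferase for selection of transduced cells. A full EF-1α promoter drives MITF, which is flanked by attB1 and attB2 recombination sites and fused at its C terminus to a V5 epitope tag for detection. A WPRE downstream of the ORF enhances transcript stability and expression. The short U6 promoter fragment annotated between the V5 tag and the WPRE appears to be only a partial match rather than a functional unit. The construct is intended for stable overexpression of MITF in mammalian cells, including in pooled screens of directed differentiation.
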