Features (pLannotate 1.2.2; 34 found; start..end, strand, type, name):
      5..231     +  promoter       RSV promoter: Rous sarcoma virus enhancer/promoter
    232..412     +  LTR            5' LTR (truncated): truncated 5' long terminal repeat (LTR) from HIV-1
    459..584     +  misc_feature   HIV-1 Ψ: packaging signal of human immunodeficiency virus type 1
    568..931     +  CDS            HIV-1 gag (fragment): gag protein from human immunodeficiency virus 1; gag
   1077..1310    +  misc_feature   RRE: The Rev response element (RRE) of HIV-1 allows for Rev-dependent mRNA export from the nucleus to the cytoplasm.
   1687..1713    +  CDS            Rev (fragment): human immunodeficiency virus 1 (HIV-1) Rev protein; rev; enhances nuclear export of unspliced and incompletely spliced viral mRNAs
   1720..1743    +  promoter       SV40 promoter (fragment): SV40 early promoter
   1744..1815    +  promoter       SV40 promoter (fragment): SV40 enhancer and early promoter
   1839..1974    +  rep_origin     SV40 ori: SV40 origin of replication
   2020..2616    +  CDS            PuroR (fragment): puromycin N-acetyltransferase; pac from Streptomyces; confers resistance to puromycin
   2665..2782    +  misc_feature   cPPT/CTS: central polypurine tract and central termination sequence of HIV-1
   2847..2913    +  CDS            small t antigen (fragment): SV40 (simian virus 40) small t antigen
   2920..4098    +  promoter       EF-1α promoter: strong constitutive promoter for human elongation factor EF-1α
   4119..4136    +  protein_bind   attB1 (fragment): mutant version of attB; core recombination site for the Gateway® BP reaction BP Clonase™
   4172..5380    +  CDS            MITF (fragment): MITF_HUMAN - Also known as BHLHE32. Experimental evidence at protein level: Swiss-Prot protein existence level 1. Transcription factor that regulates the expression of genes with essential roles in cell differentiation, proliferation and survival. Binds to M-boxes (5'-TCATGTG-3') and symmetrical DNA sequences (E-boxes) (5'-CACGTG-3') found in the promoters of target genes, such as BCL2 and tyrosinase (TYR). Plays an important role in melanocyte development by regulating the expression of tyrosinase (TYR) and tyrosinase-related protein 1 (TYRP1). Plays a critical role in the differentiation of
   5382..5406    -  protein_bind   attB2: mutant version of attB; recombination site for the Gateway® BP reaction BP Clonase™
   5414..5455    +  CDS            V5 tag: epitope tag from simian virus 5
   5471..5524    +  promoter       U6 promoter (fragment): RNA polymerase III promoter for human U6 snRNA
   5566..6154    +  misc_feature   WPRE: woodchuck hepatitis virus posttranscriptional regulatory element
   6205..6224    +  misc_feature   cPPT/CTS (fragment): central polypurine tract and central termination sequence of HIV-1
   6226..6459    +  LTR            3' LTR (ΔU3): self-inactivating 3' long terminal repeat (LTR) from HIV-1
   6537..6658    +  polyA_signal   SV40 poly(A) signal: SV40 polyadenylation signal
   6698..6833    +  rep_origin     SV40 ori: SV40 origin of replication
   6854..6872    -  promoter       T7 promoter: promoter for bacteriophage T7 RNA polymerase
   6880..7035    +  CDS            lacZα (fragment): LacZα fragment of β-galactosidase; lacZ fragment
   7040..7468    +  rep_origin     f1 ori (sequence partly withheld): f1 bacteriophage origin of replication; arrow indicates direction of (+) strand synthesis
   7521..7625    +  promoter       AmpR promoter: bla
   7626..8486    +  CDS            AmpR: β-lactamase; bla; confers resistance to ampicillin, carbenicillin, and related antibiotics
   8657..9245    +  rep_origin     ori: high-copy-number ColE1/pMB1/pBR322/pUC origin of replication
   9428..9520    +  CDS            lacI (fragment): lac repressor; lacI; The lac repressor binds to the lac operator to inhibit transcription in E. coli. This inhibition can be relieved by adding lactose or isopropyl-β-D-thiogalactopyranoside (IPTG).
   9533..9554    +  protein_bind   CAP binding site: CAP binding activates transcription in the presence of cAMP. E. coli catabolite activator protein
   9569..9599    +  promoter       lac promoter: promoter for the E. coli lac operon
   9607..9623    +  protein_bind   lac operator: The lac repressor binds to the lac operator to inhibit transcription in E. coli. This inhibition can be relieved by adding lactose or isopropyl-β-D-thiogalactopyranoside (IPTG). lac repressor encoded by lacI
   9668..9686    +  promoter       T3 promoter: promoter for bacteriophage T3 RNA polymerase
>Addgene plasmid #144779 | TFORF3303 | addgene full sequence | sequence record 404370 | Addgene NGS Result
TTAATGTAGTCTTATGCAATACTCTTGTAGTCTTGCAACATGGTAACGATGAGTTAGCAACATGCCTTAC
AAGGAGAGAAAAAGCACCGTGCATGCCGATTGGTGGAAGTAAGGTGGTACGATCGTGCCTTATTAGGAAG
GCAACAGACGGGTCTGACATGGATTGGACGAACCACTGAATTGCCGCATTGCAGAGATATTGTATTTAAG
TGCCTAGCTCGATACATAAACGGGTCTCTCTGGTTAGACCAGATCTGAGCCTGGGAGCTCTCTGGCTAAC
TAGGGAACCCACTGCTTAAGCCTCAATAAAGCTTGCCTTGAGTGCTTCAAGTAGTGTGTGCCCGTCTGTT
GTGTGACTCTGGTAACTAGAGATCCCTCAGACCCTTTTAGTCAGTGTGGAAAATCTCTAGCAGTGGCGCC
CGAACAGGGACTTGAAAGCGAAAGGGAAACCAGAGGAGCTCTCTCGACGCAGGACTCGGCTTGCTGAAGC
GCGCACGGCAAGAGGCGAGGGGCGGCGACTGGTGAGTACGCCAAAAATTTTGACTAGCGGAGGCTAGAAG
GAGAGAGATGGGTGCGAGAGCGTCAGTATTAAGCGGGGGAGAATTAGATCGCGATGGGAAAAAATTCGGT
TAAGGCCAGGGGGAAAGAAAAAATATAAATTAAAACATATAGTATGGGCAAGCAGGGAGCTAGAACGATT
CGCAGTTAATCCTGGCCTGTTAGAAACATCAGAAGGCTGTAGACAAATACTGGGACAGCTACAACCATCC
CTTCAGACAGGATCAGAAGAACTTAGATCATTATATAATACAGTAGCAACCCTCTATTGTGTGCATCAAA
GGATAGAGATAAAAGACACCAAGGAAGCTTTAGACAAGATAGAGGAAGAGCAAAACAAAAGTAAGACCAC
CGCACAGCAAGCGGCCGCTGATCTTCAGACCTGGAGGAGGAGATATGAGGGACAATTGGAGAAGTGAATT
ATATAAATATAAAGTAGTAAAAATTGAACCATTAGGAGTAGCACCCACCAAGGCAAAGAGAAGAGTGGTG
CAGAGAGAAAAAAGAGCAGTGGGAATAGGAGCTTTGTTCCTTGGGTTCTTGGGAGCAGCAGGAAGCACTA
TGGGCGCAGCGTCAATGACGCTGACGGTACAGGCCAGACAATTATTGTCTGGTATAGTGCAGCAGCAGAA
CAATTTGCTGAGGGCTATTGAGGCGCAACAGCATCTGTTGCAACTCACAGTCTGGGGCATCAAGCAGCTC
CAGGCAAGAATCCTGGCTGTGGAAAGATACCTAAAGGATCAACAGCTCCTGGGGATTTGGGGTTGCTCTG
GAAAACTCATTTGCACCACTGCTGTGCCTTGGAATGCTAGTTGGAGTAATAAATCTCTGGAACAGATTTG
GAATCACACGACCTGGATGGAGTGGGACAGAGAAATTAACAATTACACAAGCTTAATACACTCCTTAATT
GAAGAATCGCAAAACCAGCAAGAAAAGAATGAACAAGAATTATTGGAATTAGATAAATGGGCAAGTTTGT
GGAATTGGTTTAACATAACAAATTGGCTGTGGTATATAAAATTATTCATAATGATAGTAGGAGGCTTGGT
AGGTTTAAGAATAGTTTTTGCTGTACTTTCTATAGTGAATAGAGTTAGGCAGGGATATTCACCATTATCG
TTTCAGACCCACCTCCCAACCCCGAGGGGACCCATGCATTGCATCTCAATTAGTCAGCAACCAGGTGTGG
AAAGTCCCCAGGCTCCCCAGCAGGCAGAAGTATGCAAAGCATGCGTCTCAATTAGTCAGCAACCATAGTC
CCGCCCCTAACTCCGCCCATCCCGCCCCTAACTCCGCCCAGTTCCGCCCATTCTCCGCCCCATGGCTGAC
TAATTTTTTTTATTTATGCAGAGGCCGAGGCCGCCTCGGCCTCTGAGCTATTCCAGAAGTAGTGAGGAGG
CTTTTTTGGAGGCCTAGGCTTTTGCAAAAAGCTTTCTAGAGGTACCACCGGAGCTTACCATGACCGAGTA
CAAGCCCACGGTGCGCCTCGCCACCCGCGACGACGTCCCCAGGGCCGTACGCACCCTCGCCGCCGCGTTC
GCCGACTACCCCGCCACGCGCCACACCGTCGATCCGGACCGCCACATCGAGCGGGTCACCGAGCTGCAAG
AACTCTTCCTCACGCGCGTCGGGCTCGACATCGGCAAGGTGTGGGTCGCGGACGACGGCGCCGCCGTGGC
GGTCTGGACCACGCCGGAGAGCGTCGAAGCGGGGGCGGTGTTCGCCGAGATCGGCCCGCGCATGGCCGAG
TTGAGCGGTTCCCGGCTGGCCGCGCAGCAACAGATGGAAGGCCTCCTGGCGCCGCACCGGCCCAAGGAGC
CCGCGTGGTTCCTGGCCACCGTCGGCGTCTCGCCCGACCACCAGGGCAAGGGTCTGGGCAGCGCCGTCGT
GCTCCCCGGAGTGGAGGCGGCCGAGCGCGCCGGGGTGCCCGCCTTCCTGGAGACCTCCGCGCCCCGCAAC
CTCCCCTTCTACGAGCGGCTCGGCTTCACCGTCACCGCCGACGTCGAGGTGCCCGAAGGACCGCGCACCT
GGTGCATGACCCGCAAGCCCGGTGCCAGTTAACGAATTCTAGATCTTGAGACAAATGGCAGTATTCATCC
ACAATTTTAAAAGAAAAGGGGGGATTGGGGGGTACAGTGCAGGGGAAAGAATAGTAGACATAATAGCAAC
AGACATACAAACTAAAGAATTACAAAAACAAATTACAAAAATTCAAAATTTTCGGGTTTATTACAGGGAC
AGCAGAGATCCACTTTGGCGCCGGCTCGAGGCCTGCAGGTGCAAAGATGGATAAAGTTTTAAACAGAGAG
GAATCTTTGCAGCTAATGGACCTTCTAGGTCTTGAAAGGAGTGGGAATTGGCTCCGGTGCCCGTCAGTGG
GCAGAGCGCACATCGCCCACAGTCCCCGAGAAGTTGGGGGGAGGGGTCGGCAATTGAACCGGTGCCTAGA
GAAGGTGGCGCGGGGTAAACTGGGAAAGTGATGTCGTGTACTGGCTCCGCCTTTTTCCCGAGGGTGGGGG
AGAACCGTATATAAGTGCAGTAGTCGCCGTGAACGTTCTTTTTCGCAACGGGTTTGCCGCCAGAACACAG
GTAAGTGCCGTGTGTGGTTCCCGCGGGCCTGGCCTCTTTACGGGTTATGGCCCTTGCGTGCCTTGAATTA
CTTCCACCTGGCTGCAGTACGTGATTCTTGATCCCGAGCTTCGGGTTGGAAGTGGGTGGGAGAGTTCGAG
GCCTTGCGCTTAAGGAGCCCCTTCGCCTCGTGCTTGAGTTGAGGCCTGGCCTGGGCGCTGGGGCCGCCGC
GTGCGAATCTGGTGGCACCTTCGCGCCTGTCTCGCTGCTTTCGATAAGTCTCTAGCCATTTAAAATTTTT
GATGACCTGCTGCGACGCTTTTTTTCTGGCAAGATAGTCTTGTAAATGCGGGCCAAGATCTGCACACTGG
TATTTCGGTTTTTGGGGCCGCGGGCGGCGACGGGGCCCGTGCGTCCCAGCGCACATGTTCGGCGAGGCGG
GGCCTGCGAGCGCGGCCACCGAGAATCGGACGGGGGTAGTCTCAAGCTGGCCGGCCTGCTCTGGTGCCTG
GCCTCGCGCCGCCGTGTATCGCCCCGCCCTGGGCGGCAAGGCTGGCCCGGTCGGCACCAGTTGCGTGAGC
GGAAAGATGGCCGCTTCCCGGCCCTGCTGCAGGGAGCTCAAAATGGAGGACGCGGCGCTCGGGAGAGCGG
GCGGGTGAGTCACCCACACAAAGGAAAAGGGCCTTTCCGTCCTCAGCCGTCGCTTCATGTGACTCCACGG
AGTACCGGGCGCCGTCCAGGCACCTCGATTAGTTCTCGAGCTTTTGGAGTACGTCGTCTTTAGGTTGGGG
GGAGGGGTTTTATGCGATGGAGTTTCCCCACACTGAGTGGGTGGAGACTGAAGTTAGGCCAGCTTGGCAC
TTGATGTAATTCTCCTTGGAATTTGCCCTTTTTGAGTTTGGATCTTGGTTCATTCTCAAGCCTCAGACAG
TGGTTCAAAGTTTTTTTCTTCCATTTCAGGTGTCGTGAGGCTAGCATCGATTGATCAACAAGTTTGTACA
AAAAAGTTGGCATGCTGGAAATGCTAGAATATAATCACTATCAGGTGCAGACCCACCTCGAAAACCCCAC
CAAGTACCACATACAGCAAGCCCAACGGCAGCAGGTAAAGCAGTACCTTTCTACCACTTTAGCAAATAAA
CATGCCAACCAAGTCCTGAGCTTGCCATGTCCAAACCAGCCTGGCGATCATGTCATGCCACCGGTGCCGG
GGAGCAGCGCACCCAACAGCCCCATGGCTATGCTTACGCTTAACTCCAACTGTGAAAAAGAGGGATTTTA
TAAGTTTGAAGAGCAAAACAGGGCAGAGAGCGAGTGCCCAGGCATGAACACACATTCACGAGCGTCCTGT
ATGCAGATGGATGATGTAATCGATGACATCATTAGCCTAGAATCAAGTTATAATGAGGAAATCTTGGGCT
TGATGGATCCTGCTTTGCAAATGGCAAATACGTTGCCTGTCTCGGGAAACTTGATTGATCTTTATGGAAA
CCAAGGTCTGCCCCCACCAGGCCTCACCATCAGCAACTCCTGTCCAGCCAACCTTCCCAACATAAAAAGG
GAGCTCACAGAGTCTGAAGCAAGAGCACTGGCCAAAGAGAGGCAGAAAAAGGACAATCACAACCTGATTG
AACGAAGAAGAAGATTTAACATAAATGACCGCATTAAAGAACTAGGTACTTTGATTCCCAAGTCAAATGA
TCCAGACATGCGCTGGAACAAGGGAACCATCTTAAAAGCATCCGTGGACTATATCCGAAAGTTGCAACGA
GAACAGCAACGCGCAAAAGAACTTGAAAACCGACAGAAGAAACTGGAGCACGCCAACCGGCATTTGTTGC
TCAGAATACAGGAACTTGAAATGCAGGCTCGAGCTCATGGACTTTCCCTTATTCCATCCACGGGTCTCTG
CTCTCCAGATTTGGTGAATCGGATCATCAAGCAAGAACCCGTTCTTGAGAACTGCAGCCAAGACCTCCTT
CAGCATCATGCAGACCTAACCTGTACAACAACTCTCGATCTCACGGATGGCACCATCACCTTCAACAACA
ACCTCGGAACTGGGACTGAGGCCAACCAAGCCTATAGTGTCCCCACAAAAATGGGATCCAAACTGGAAGA
CATCCTGATGGACGACACCCTTTCTCCCGTCGGTGTCACTGATCCACTCCTTTCCTCAGTGTCCCCCGGA
GCTTCCAAAACAAGCAGCCGGAGGAGCAGTATGAGCATGGAAGAGACGGAGCACACTTGTTACCCAACTT
TCTTGTACAAAGTGGTTGATATCGGTAAGCCTATCCCTAACCCTCTCCTCGGTCTCGATTCTACGTAGTA
ATGAACTAGTCCGTAACTTGAAAGTATTTCGATTTCTTGGCTTTATATATCTTGTGGAAAGGACGATTCG
CAATTCTTGTCATTTGACGTACGCGTTAAGTCGACAATCAACCTCTGGATTACAAAATTTGTGAAAGATT
GACTGGTATTCTTAACTATGTTGCTCCTTTTACGCTATGTGGATACGCTGCTTTAATGCCTTTGTATCAT
GCTATTGCTTCCCGTATGGCTTTCATTTTCTCCTCCTTGTATAAATCCTGGTTGCTGTCTCTTTATGAGG
AGTTGTGGCCCGTTGTCAGGCAACGTGGCGTGGTGTGCACTGTGTTTGCTGACGCAACCCCCACTGGTTG
GGGCATTGCCACCACCTGTCAGCTCCTTTCCGGGACTTTCGCTTTCCCCCTCCCTATTGCCACGGCGGAA
CTCATCGCCGCCTGCCTTGCCCGCTGCTGGACAGGGGCTCGGCTGTTGGGCACTGACAATTCCGTGGTGT
TGTCGGGGAAATCATCGTCCTTTCCTTGGCTGCTCGCCTGTGTTGCCACCTGGATTCTGCGCGGGACGTC
CTTCTGCTACGTCCCTTCGGCCCTCAATCCAGCGGACCTTCCTTCCCGCGGCCTGCTGCCGGCTCTGCGG
CCTCTTCCGCGTCTTCGCCTTCGCCCTCAGACGAGTCGGATCTCCCTTTGGGCCGCCTCCCCGCGTCGAC
TTTAAGACCAATGACTTACAAGGCAGCTGTAGATCTTAGCCACTTTTTAAAAGAAAAGGGGGGACTGGAA
GGGCTAATTCACTCCCAACGAAGACAAGATCTGCTTTTTGCTTGTACTGGGTCTCTCTGGTTAGACCAGA
TCTGAGCCTGGGAGCTCTCTGGCTAACTAGGGAACCCACTGCTTAAGCCTCAATAAAGCTTGCCTTGAGT
GCTTCAAGTAGTGTGTGCCCGTCTGTTGTGTGACTCTGGTAACTAGAGATCCCTCAGACCCTTTTAGTCA
GTGTGGAAAATCTCTAGCAGTACGTATAGTAGTTCATGTCATCTTATTATTCAGTATTTATAACTTGCAA
AGAAATGAATATCAGAGAGTGAGAGGAACTTGTTTATTGCAGCTTATAATGGTTACAAATAAAGCAATAG
CATCACAAATTTCACAAATAAAGCATTTTTTTCACTGCATTCTAGTTGTGGTTTGTCCAAACTCATCAAT
GTATCTTATCATGTCTGGCTCTAGCTATCCCGCCCCTAACTCCGCCCATCCCGCCCCTAACTCCGCCCAG
TTCCGCCCATTCTCCGCCCCATGGCTGACTAATTTTTTTTATTTATGCAGAGGCCGAGGCCGCCTCGGCC
TCTGAGCTATTCCAGAAGTAGTGAGGAGGCTTTTTTGGAGGCCTAGGGACGTACCCAATTCGCCCTATAG
TGAGTCGTATTACGCGCGCTCACTGGCCGTCGTTTTACAACGTCGTGACTGGGAAAACCCTGGCGTTACC
CAACTTAATCGCCTTGCAGCACATCCCCCTTTCGCCAGCTGGCGTAATAGCGAAGAGGCCCGCACCGATC
GCCCTTCCCAACAGTTGCGCAGCCTGAATGGCGAATGGG
[124 nt withheld, positions 7040-7163]
C
[91 nt withheld, positions 7165-7255]
A
[49 nt withheld, positions 7257-7305]
CCTTTGACGTTGGAGTCCACGTTCTTT
[37 nt withheld, positions 7333-7369]
ACCCTATCTCGGTCTATTCTTTTGATTTATAAGGGATTTTGCCGATTTCGGCCTATTGGTTAAAAAATGA
GCTGATTTAACAAAAATTTAACGCGAATTTTAACAAAATATTAACGCTTACAATTTAGGTGGCACTTTTC
GGGGAAATGTGCGCGGAACCCCTATTTGTTTATTTTTCTAAATACATTCAAATATGTATCCGCTCATGAG
ACAATAACCCTGATAAATGCTTCAATAATATTGAAAAAGGAAGAGTATGAGTATTCAACATTTCCGTGTC
GCCCTTATTCCCTTTTTTGCGGCATTTTGCCTTCCTGTTTTTGCTCACCCAGAAACGCTGGTGAAAGTAA
AAGATGCTGAAGATCAGTTGGGTGCACGAGTGGGTTACATCGAACTGGATCTCAACAGCGGTAAGATCCT
TGAGAGTTTTCGCCCCGAAGAACGTTTTCCAATGATGAGCACTTTTAAAGTTCTGCTATGTGGCGCGGTA
TTATCCCGTATTGACGCCGGGCAAGAGCAACTCGGTCGCCGCATACACTATTCTCAGAATGACTTGGTTG
AGTACTCACCAGTCACAGAAAAGCATCTTACGGATGGCATGACAGTAAGAGAATTATGCAGTGCTGCCAT
AACCATGAGTGATAACACTGCGGCCAACTTACTTCTGACAACGATCGGAGGACCGAAGGAGCTAACCGCT
TTTTTGCACAACATGGGGGATCATGTAACTCGCCTTGATCGTTGGGAACCGGAGCTGAATGAAGCCATAC
CAAACGACGAGCGTGACACCACGATGCCTGTAGCAATGGCAACAACGTTGCGCAAACTATTAACTGGCGA
ACTACTTACTCTAGCTTCCCGGCAACAATTAATAGACTGGATGGAGGCGGATAAAGTTGCAGGACCACTT
CTGCGCTCGGCCCTTCCGGCTGGCTGGTTTATTGCTGATAAATCTGGAGCCGGTGAGCGTGGGTCTCGCG
GTATCATTGCAGCACTGGGGCCAGATGGTAAGCCCTCCCGTATCGTAGTTATCTACACGACGGGGAGTCA
GGCAACTATGGATGAACGAAATAGACAGATCGCTGAGATAGGTGCCTCACTGATTAAGCATTGGTAACTG
TCAGACCAAGTTTACTCATATATACTTTAGATTGATTTAAAACTTCATTTTTAATTTAAAAGGATCTAGG
TGAAGATCCTTTTTGATAATCTCATGACCAAAATCCCTTAACGTGAGTTTTCGTTCCACTGAGCGTCAGA
CCCCGTAGAAAAGATCAAAGGATCTTCTTGAGATCCTTTTTTTCTGCGCGTAATCTGCTGCTTGCAAACA
AAAAAACCACCGCTACCAGCGGTGGTTTGTTTGCCGGATCAAGAGCTACCAACTCTTTTTCCGAAGGTAA
CTGGCTTCAGCAGAGCGCAGATACCAAATACTGTTCTTCTAGTGTAGCCGTAGTTAGGCCACCACTTCAA
GAACTCTGTAGCACCGCCTACATACCTCGCTCTGCTAATCCTGTTACCAGTGGCTGCTGCCAGTGGCGAT
AAGTCGTGTCTTACCGGGTTGGACTCAAGACGATAGTTACCGGATAAGGCGCAGCGGTCGGGCTGAACGG
GGGGTTCGTGCACACAGCCCAGCTTGGAGCGAACGACCTACACCGAACTGAGATACCTACAGCGTGAGCT
ATGAGAAAGCGCCACGCTTCCCGAAGGGAGAAAGGCGGACAGGTATCCGGTAAGCGGCAGGGTCGGAACA
GGAGAGCGCACGAGGGAGCTTCCAGGGGGAAACGCCTGGTATCTTTATAGTCCTGTCGGGTTTCGCCACC
TCTGACTTGAGCGTCGATTTTTGTGATGCTCGTCAGGGGGGCGGAGCCTATGGAAAAACGCCAGCAACGC
GGCCTTTTTACGGTTCCTGGCCTTTTGCTGGCCTTTTGCTCACATGTTCTTTCCTGCGTTATCCCCTGAT
TCTGTGGATAACCGTATTACCGCCTTTGAGTGAGCTGATACCGCTCGCCGCAGCCGAACGACCGAGCGCA
GCGAGTCAGTGAGCGAGGAAGCGGAAGAGCGCCCAATACGCAAACCGCCTCTCCCCGCGCGTTGGCCGAT
TCATTAATGCAGCTGGCACGACAGGTTTCCCGACTGGAAAGCGGGCAGTGAGCGCAACGCAATTAATGTG
AGTTAGCTCACTCATTAGGCACCCCAGGCTTTACACTTTATGCTTCCGGCTCGTATGTTGTGTGGAATTG
TGAGCGGATAACAATTTCACACAGGAAACAGCTATGACCATGATTACGCCAAGCGCGCAATTAACCCTCA
CTAAAGGGAACAAAAGCTGGAGCTGCAAGC
