>Addgene plasmid #144779 | TFORF3303 | depositor partial sequence | sequence record 286452 | Insert
ATCGATTGATCAACAAGTTTGTACAAAAAAGTTGGCATGCTGGAAATGCTAGAATATAATCACTATCAGG
TGCAGACCCACCTCGAAAACCCCACCAAGTACCACATACAGCAAGCCCAACGGCAGCAGGTAAAGCAGTA
CCTTTCTACCACTTTAGCAAATAAACATGCCAACCAAGTCCTGAGCTTGCCATGTCCAAACCAGCCTGGC
GATCATGTCATGCCACCGGTGCCGGGGAGCAGCGCACCCAACAGCCCCATGGCTATGCTTACGCTTAACT
CCAACTGTGAAAAAGAGGGATTTTATAAGTTTGAAGAGCAAAACAGGGCAGAGAGCGAGTGCCCAGGCAT
GAACACACATTCACGAGCGTCCTGTATGCAGATGGATGATGTAATCGATGACATCATTAGCCTAGAATCA
AGTTATAATGAGGAAATCTTGGGCTTGATGGATCCTGCTTTGCAAATGGCAAATACGTTGCCTGTCTCGG
GAAACTTGATTGATCTTTATGGAAACCAAGGTCTGCCCCCACCAGGCCTCACCATCAGCAACTCCTGTCC
AGCCAACCTTCCCAACATAAAAAGGGAGCTCACAGAGTCTGAAGCAAGAGCACTGGCCAAAGAGAGGCAG
AAAAAGGACAATCACAACCTGATTGAACGAAGAAGAAGATTTAACATAAATGACCGCATTAAAGAACTAG
GTACTTTGATTCCCAAGTCAAATGATCCAGACATGCGCTGGAACAAGGGAACCATCTTAAAAGCATCCGT
GGACTATATCCGAAAGTTGCAACGAGAACAGCAACGCGCAAAAGAACTTGAAAACCGACAGAAGAAACTG
GAGCACGCCAACCGGCATTTGTTGCTCAGAATACAGGAACTTGAAATGCAGGCTCGAGCTCATGGACTTT
CCCTTATTCCATCCACGGGTCTCTGCTCTCCAGATTTGGTGAATCGGATCATCAAGCAAGAACCCGTTCT
TGAGAACTGCAGCCAAGACCTCCTTCAGCATCATGCAGACCTAACCTGTACAACAACTCTCGATCTCACG
GATGGCACCATCACCTTCAACAACAACCTCGGAACTGGGACTGAGGCCAACCAAGCCTATAGTGTCCCCA
CAAAAATGGGATCCAAACTGGAAGACATCCTGATGGACGACACCCTTTCTCCCGTCGGTGTCACTGATCC
ACTCCTTTCCTCAGTGTCCCCCGGAGCTTCCAAAACAAGCAGCCGGAGGAGCAGTATGAGCATGGAAGAG
ACGGAGCACACTTGTTACCCAACTTTCTTGTACAAAGTGGTTGATATCGGTAAGCCTATCCCTAACCCTC
TCCTCGGTCTCGATTCTACGTAGTAATGAACTAGTCCGTAACTTGAAAGTATTTCGATTTCTTGGCTTTA
TATATCTTGTGGAAAGGACGATTCGCAATTCTTGTCATTTGACGT
