>Addgene plasmid #144779 | TFORF3303 | depositor partial sequence | sequence record 286453 | Barcode
TTCGCAATTCTTGTCATTTGACGT
